Addgene plasmid #11102: CA-NFAT2
Depositing lab: Anjana Rao. Depositing organization: Boston Children's Hospital. Publication: NFAT1 and NFAT2 are positive regulators of IL-4 gene transcription. Monticelli S, Rao A. Eur J Immunol. 2002 Oct . 32(10):2971-8. 10.1002/1521-4141(2002010)32:10<2971::AID-IMMU2971>3.0.CO;2-G PubMed 12355451.
Backbone
  Vector backbone: GFP-RV-DV
  Backbone manufacturer: Genetics Institute
  Vector type: Mammalian Expression, Retroviral
Growth in bacteria
  Bacterial resistance: Ampicillin, 100 μg/mL
  Growth temperature: 37°C
  Growth strain: DH5alpha
  Copy number: High Copy
Gene/Insert
  Gene/Insert name: NFAT2
  Species: M. musculus (mouse)
  Insert size (bp): 2100
  Mutation: Constitutively active: multiple serine to alanine mutations in the SRR and SPXX repeat motifs in the NFAT2 regulatory domain
  Entrez Gene: Nfatc1 (a.k.a. 2210017P03Rik, NF-ATc, NFAT2, NFATc, Nfatcb)
  Tag / fusion protein: HA (N terminal on insert); GFP
  Cloning method: Restriction Enzyme
  Sequencing primers: 5′ IRES-R
Terms and licenses: Academic/Nonprofit Terms; Industry Terms: Not Available to Industry
How to cite: CA-NFAT2 was a gift from Anjana Rao (Addgene plasmid # 11102 ; http://n2t.net/addgene:11102 ; RRID:Addgene_11102)
