[The description below was written by a language model from this plasmid's Addgene catalogue record and pLannotate feature annotations shown in this document.]
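Description:
CA-NFAT2 is a 9.5 kb gammaretroviral mammalian expression plasmid built on the GFP-RV-DV backbone and carrying a constitutively active form of mouse NFAT2 (Nfatc1). It is maintained in E. coli through a high-copy ColE1/pUC-type origin and selected with ampicillin via the β-lactamase gene. The bacterial portion also contains several annotated remnants (fragments of rop, bom, lacZα, lacI, TcR and env) that appear to be cloning leftovers rather than functional parts.

The viral cassette is flanked by murine embryonic stem cell virus 5′ and 3′ LTRs, with the MESV Ψ packaging signal and a truncated, start-codon-less gag segment that supports encapsidation of the genomic RNA when gag, pol and env are supplied in trans by packaging cells. No separate internal promoter is annotated, so expression presumably runs from the 5′ LTR. Between Gateway attB1 and attB2 sites lies a triple HA epitope tag upstream of an approximately 2 kb Nfatc1 fragment, consistent with the N-terminal HA tag and 2.1 kb insert in the catalogue entry. Some pBluescript-derived sequence (MCS fragments, a T7 promoter, a lacZα fragment) also sits within this interval. According to the record, multiple serines in the SRR and SPXX repeat motifs of the regulatory domain are changed to alanine. This mimics the dephosphorylated state and makes the protein active without calcineurin signalling. Downstream, an EMCV IRES drives EGFP from the same bicistronic transcript, so GFP is a co-expressed marker of transduced cells rather than a fusion partner.

The construct is suited to stable transduction of dividing mammalian cells and to sorting or gating on GFP. The associated study concerned NFAT regulation of IL-4 gene transcription.
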