Features (pLannotate 1.2.2; 27 found; start..end, strand, type, name):
    106..622     +  LTR            5' LTR: 5' long terminal repeat from murine embryonic stem cell virus
    686..1027    +  misc_feature   MESV Ψ: packaging signal of murine embryonic stem cell virus
   1094..1510    +  CDS            gag (truncated): truncated Moloney murine leukemia virus (MMLV) gag gene lacking the start codon
   1535..1559    +  protein_bind   attB1: mutant version of attB; recombination site for the Gateway® BP reaction BP Clonase™
   1592..1681    +  CDS            3xHA: three tandem HA epitope tags
   1784..3808    +  CDS            Nfatc1 (fragment): NFAC1_MOUSE - Also known as Nfat2, Nfatc. Experimental evidence at protein level: Swiss-Prot protein existence level 1. Plays a role in the inducible expression of cytokine genes in T-cells, especially in the induction of the IL-2 or IL-4 gene transcription (PubMed:9388475). Also controls gene expression in embryonic cardiac cells. Could regulate not only the activation and proliferation but also the differentiation and programmed death of T- lymphocytes as well as lymphoid and non-lymphoid cells (By similarity). Required for osteoclastogenesis and regulates many genes important for osteoclast
   3842..3863    +  misc_feature   pause site (fragment): RNA polymerase II transcriptional pause signal from the human α2 globin gene
   4426..4455    -  misc_feature   MCS (fragment): pBluescript multiple cloning site
   4464..4482    -  promoter       T7 promoter: promoter for bacteriophage T7 RNA polymerase
   4490..4610    +  CDS            lacZα (fragment): LacZα fragment of β-galactosidase; lacZ fragment
   4614..4638    -  protein_bind   attB2: mutant version of attB; recombination site for the Gateway® BP reaction BP Clonase™
   4642..4672    -  misc_feature   MCS (fragment): pBluescript multiple cloning site
   4774..5236    +  misc_feature   IRES: internal ribosome entry site (IRES) of the encephalomyocarditis virus (EMCV)
   5250..5969    +  CDS            EGFP: the original enhanced GFP (Yang et al., 1996) mammalian codon-optimized
   6016..6531    +  LTR            3' LTR: 3' long terminal repeat from murine embryonic stem cell virus
   6693..6709    -  protein_bind   lac operator: The lac repressor binds to the lac operator to inhibit transcription in E. coli. This inhibition can be relieved by adding lactose or isopropyl-β-D-thiogalactopyranoside (IPTG). lac repressor encoded by lacI
   6717..6747    -  promoter       lac promoter: promoter for the E. coli lac operon
   6762..6783    -  protein_bind   CAP binding site: CAP binding activates transcription in the presence of cAMP. E. coli catabolite activator protein
   6796..6888    -  CDS            lacI (fragment): lac repressor; lacI; The lac repressor binds to the lac operator to inhibit transcription in E. coli. This inhibition can be relieved by adding lactose or isopropyl-β-D-thiogalactopyranoside (IPTG).
   7071..7659    -  rep_origin     ori: high-copy-number ColE1/pMB1/pBR322/pUC origin of replication
   7830..8690    -  CDS            AmpR: β-lactamase; bla; confers resistance to ampicillin, carbenicillin, and related antibiotics
   8691..8795    -  promoter       AmpR promoter: bla
   8890..8925    +  CDS            rop (fragment): Rop protein, which maintains plasmids at low copy number; rop
   9027..9126    +  misc_feature   bom (fragment): basis of mobility region from pBR322
   9132..9281    -  CDS            lacZα (fragment): LacZα fragment of β-galactosidase; lacZ fragment
   9281..9482    -  CDS            TcR (fragment): tetracycline efflux protein; tet; confers resistance to tetracycline
   9483..64      +  CDS            env (fragment) (across the origin): murine leukemia virus gPr80 envelope polyprotein precursor; env; proteolytically cleaved into gp70SU and p15TM subunits
>Addgene plasmid #11102 | CA-NFAT2 | addgene full sequence | sequence record 174347 | Addgene NGS results
GGTCCAGGCTCTAGTTTTGACTCAACAATATCACCAGCTGAAGCCTATAGAGTACGAGCCATAGATAAAA
TAAAAGATTTTATTTAGTCTCCAGAAAAAGGGGGGAATGAAAGACCCCACCTGTAGGTTTGGCAAGCTAG
CTTAAGTAACGCCATTTTGCAAGGCATGGAAAATACATAACTGAGAATAGAGAAGTTCAGATCAAGGTTA
GGAACAGAGAGACAGCAGAATATGGGCCAAACAGGATATCTGTGGTAAGCAGTTCCTGCCCCGGCTCAGG
GCCAAGAACAGATGGTCCCCAGATGCGGTCCCGCCCTCAGCAGTTTCTAGAGAACCATCAGATGTTTCCA
GGGTGCCCCAAGGACCTGAAATGACCCTGTGCCTTATTTGAACTAACCAATCAGTTCGCTTCTCGCTTCT
GTTCGCGCGCTTCTGCTCCCCGAGCTCAATAAAAGAGCCCACAACCCCTCACTCGGCGCGCCAGTCCTCC
GATAGACTGCGTCGCCCGGGTACCCGTATTCCCAATAAAGCCTCTTGCTGTTTGCATCCGAATCGTGGAC
TCGCTGATCCTTGGGAGGGTCTCCTCAGATTGATTGACTGCCCACCTCGGGGGTCTTTCATTTGGAGGTT
CCACCGAGATTTGGAGACCCCTGCCCAGGGACCACCGACCCCCCCGCCGGGAGGTAAGCTGGCCAGCGGT
CGTTTCGTGTCTGTCTCTGTCTTTGTGCGTGTTTGTGCCGGCATCTAATGTTTGCGCCTGCGTCTGTACT
AGTTAGCTAACTAGCTCTGTATCTGGCGGACCCGTGGTGGAACTGACGAGTTCTGAACACCCGGCCGCAA
CCCTGGGAGACGTCCCAGGGACTTTGGGGGCCGTTTTTGTGGCCCGACCTGAGGAAGGGAGTCGATGTGG
AATCCGACCCCGTCAGGATATGTGGTTCTGGTAGGAGACGAGAACCTAAAACAGTTCCCGCCTCCGTCTG
AATTTTTGCTTTCGGTTTGGAACCGAAGCCGCGCGTCTTGTCTGCTGCAGCGCTGCAGCATCGTTCTGTG
TTGTCTCTGTCTGACTGTGTTTCTGTATTTGTCTGAAAATTAGGGCCAGACTGTTACCACTCCCTTAAGT
TTGACCTTAGGTCACTGGAAAGATGTCGAGCGGATCGCTCACAACCAGTCGGTAGATGTCAAGAAGAGAC
GTTGGGTTACCTTCTGCTCTGCAGAATGGCCAACCTTTAACGTCGGATGGCCGCGAGACGGCACCTTTAA
CCGAGACCTCATCACCCAGGTTAAGATCAAGGTCTTTTCACCTGGCCCGCATGGACACCCAGACCAGGTC
CCCTACATCGTGACCTGGGAAGCCTTGGCTTTTGACCCCCCTCCCTGGGTCAAGCCCTTTGTACACCCTA
AGCCTCCGCCTCCTCTTCCTCCATCCGCCCCGTCTCTCCCCCTTGAACCTCCTCGTTCGACCCCGCCTCG
ATCCTCCCTTTATCCAGCCCTCACTCCTTCTCTAGGCGCCGGAATTAGATCTCTCGAGGTCATCACAAGT
TTGTACAAAAAAGCAGGCTTCGAAGGAGATAGAGCTTCCACCATGATCTTTTACCCATACGATGTTCCTG
ACTATGCGGGCTATCCCTATGACGTCCCGGACTATGCAGGATCCTATCCATATGACGTTCCAGATTACGC
TGCTCAGTGCGGCCGCGACATGACGGGGCTGGAGCAGGACCCGGAGTTCGACTTCGATTTCCTCTTCGAG
TTCGATCAGAGCGGCGGGGGCGCCGCGGCTGCAGAACACTACAGTTATGTGTCCCCTAGTGTCACCTCGA
CCCTGCCCCTTCCCACAGCACACTCTGCCTTGCCAGCAGCATGCCACGACCTCCAGACGTCCACCCCGGG
TATCTCAGCTGTTCCTTCAGCCAATCATCCCCCCAGTTACGGAGGGGCTGTGGACAGCGGGCCTTCGGGA
TACTTCCTGTCCTCTGGCAACACCAGACCCAACGGGGCCCCGACTCTGGAGAGTCCGAGAATCGAGATCA
CCTCCTACCTGGGCCTACACCATGGCAGCGGCCAATTTTTCCACGACGTGGAGGTGGAAGACGTACTTCC
TAGCTGCAAGCGCTCACCGTCTACAGCAACCCTGCACCTGCCCAGCCTGGAAGCCTACAGAGACCCCTCC
TGCCTGGCCCCAGCGGCCAGTCTCGCCTCCAGAGCCTGTAACGCTGAGGCCGCCTCCTACGAGTCCAACT
ACTCCTACCCATACGCGGCCCCCCAGACCGCTCCATGGCAGGCACCCTGCGTGGCTCCCAAGACCACGGA
CCCGGAGGAGGGTTTTCCCCGAAGCCTGGGTGCCTGCCACCTGCTAGGAGCGCCTAGGCACGCCCCATCC
ACCGCTCCTCGGGCAAGCATCACGGAGGAGAGCTGGCTCGGTGCCCGCGGCTCCCGGCCCACGTCCCCCT
GCAACAAGCGCAAGTACAGTCTCAATGGCCGGCAGCCCTCCTGCGCACCCCACCACGCACCCACACCAGC
CCCCCATGGCGCCCCTCGGGTCAGTGTGACCGAAGATACCTGGCTCGGTAACACCACCCAGTATACCAGC
TCTGCCATTGTGGCAGCCATCAACGCCCTGACCACCGATAGCACTCTGGACCTGGGTGATGGGGTCCCTA
TCAAGTCTCGAAAGACAGCACTGGAGCATGCGCCCTCTGTGGCCCTCAAAGTAGAGCCAGCTGGGGAAGA
CCTGGGCACCACTCCACCCACTTCTGACTTCCCACCCGAGGAGTACACCTTCCAGCACCTTCGGAAGGGT
GCCTTTTGCGAGCAGTATCTGTCGGTGCCACAGGCCTCGTATCAGTGGGCGAAGCCCAAGTCTCTTTCCC
CGACATCATATATGAGCCCATCCTTGCCTGCCCTTGACTGGCAGCTCCCGTCACATTCTGGTCCATACGA
GCTTCGGATCGAGGTGCAGCCCAAGTCTCACCACAGGGCTCACTATGAGACGGAAGGCAGCCGGGGGGCT
GTGAAGGCTTCAGCTGGAGGACACCCCATTGTGCAGCTACACGGTTACTTGGAGAATGAACCTCTCACGC
TACAGCTGTTCATTGGGACGGCTGACGACCGCCTGCTGAGGCCCCACGCCTTCTACCAGGTCCACCGGAT
CACGGGGAAGACCGTCTCCACCACCAGCCACGAGATCATCCTGTCCAACACCAAAGTCCTGGAGATCCCG
TTGCTTCCAGAAAATAACATGCGAGCCATCATCGACTGTGCTGGGATCCTGAAGCTCAGAAACTCTGATA
TTGAGCTGAGGAAAGGGGAGACAGACATCGGGAGGAAGAACACCAGGGTGAGGCTGGTCTTCCGAGTTCA
CATCCCACAGCCCAATGGCCGGACGCTGTCTCTCCAGGTGGCCTCGAACCCTATCGAGTGTTCCCAGCGG
TCAGCCCAGGAGCTGCCCCTCGTGGAGAAGCAGAGCACAGACAGCTACCCAGTCATCGGCGGGAAGAAGA
TGGTGCTGTCTGGCCATAACTTTCTGCAAGACTCCAAAGTCATTTTCGTGGAGAAGGCTCCAGATGGCCA
CCACGTCTGGGAGATGGAAGCAAAGACTGACCGGGACCTGTGCAAGCCAAATTCCCTGGTGGTTGAGATA
CCACCTTTCCGCAACCAGAGGATAACCAGCCCCGTCCAAGTCAGTTTCTATGTCTGCAACGGGAAACGGA
AGAGAAGCCAGTACCAGCGTTTCACGTACCTTCCTGCCAATGGTAACTCTGTCTTTCTAACCTTAAGCTC
TGAGAGTGAGCTGAGAGGAGGTTTTTACTGAGCAGCCGAGGCTATAAGAGGATGTTGTTGTAAACAAAAC
AAAACAAAACAAAACCTACCTGTAGCCTCTTCACACCACGCGATAGCCCTATTCACAAGACCAAGTCGCC
CACCCCCTCAAAGAAAAGCGAAGCCTGGGTGTGTTTTCCTGTGACTGGTGCATGCTGGGGTCATCACTTG
CTCGCCTTTTGCAAATACAGCAGCGCGGCCAACCAAGCAGCTCTGCTGCGCTCAGGGGCTGATGCGGTCT
GGGGGTGTATATCTAACCTCTGTGAGTCTTTGGGTTAGAAGAAAGTATTTGTCAACGCAGTTTTGTAAGT
AGCTTCGAAAATAAGCCTGCCGTGGTCACTGGGGAACATACATGATGTTGTCCTCATGGTGACGCTTCTA
CACAGCGTGCGGTGTGTCTCCACTGAATAATGCTGTCCCCTGGTGACGTGAGACTTTCAGATGGAAGCTC
TTCTGCTCGAGTTTACTCATTTAGGGAATGGCTTCTTTCATTCAGAAGTGATCGGCTCGCCTTTTCAACT
TTCTAGGGTGTTTTATTTACGAAAATACCGTTTTTAACTGCTCCCCCCCCCCCTGACGTAGCTCGAGGGA
TCCACTAGTCTGCAGTCTAGAGCGGCCGCCACCGCGGTGGAGCTCCAATTCGCCCTATAGTGAGTCGTAT
TACGCGCGCTCACTGGCCGTCGTTTTACAACGTCGTGACTGGGAAAACCCTGGCGTTACCCAACTTAATC
GCCTTGCAGCACATCCCCCTTTCGCCAGCTGGCGTAATAGCGAAGAGGCCCGCACCGATCTAGACCCAGC
TTTCTTGTACAAAGTGGTGATGACGGTATCGATAAGCTTGATATCGAATTCCGCCCCCCCCCCTAACGTT
ACTGGCCGAAGCCGCTTGGAATAAGGCCGGTGTGCGTTTGTCTATATGTTATTTTCCACCATATTGCCGT
CTTTTGGCAATGTGAGGGCCCGGAAACCTGGCCCTGTCTTCTTGACGAGCATTCCTAGGGGTCTTTCCCC
TCTCGCCAAAGGAATGCAAGGTCTGTTGAATGTCGTGAAGGAAGCAGTTCCTCTGGAAGCTTCTTGAAGA
CAAACAACGTCTGTAGCGACCCTTTGCAGGCAGCGGAACCCCCCACCTGGCGACAGGTGCCTCTGCGGCC
AAAAGCCACGTGTATAAGATACACCTGCAAAGGCGGCACAACCCCAGTGCCACGTTGTGAGTTGGATAGT
TGTGGAAAGAGTCAAATGGCTCTCCTCAAGCGTATTCAACAAGGGGCTGAAGGATGCCCAGAAGGTACCC
CATTGTATGGGATCTGATCTGGGGCCTCGGTGCACATGCTTTACATGTGTTTAGTCGAGGTTAAAAAAAC
GTCTAGGCCCCCCGAACCACGGGGACGTGGTTTTCCTTTGAAAAACACGATGATAATATGGCCACAACCA
TGGTGAGCAAGGGCGAGGAGCTGTTCACCGGGGTGGTGCCCATCCTGGTCGAGCTGGACGGCGACGTAAA
CGGCCACAAGTTCAGCGTGTCTGGCGAGGGCGAGGGCGATGCCACCTACGGCAAGCTGACCCTGAAGTTC
ATCTGCACCACCGGCAAGCTGCCCGTGCCCTGGCCCACCCTCGTGACCACCCTGACCTACGGCGTGCAGT
GCTTCAGCCGCTACCCCGACCACATGAAGCAGCACGACTTCTTCAAGTCCGCCATGCCCGAAGGCTACGT
CCAGGAGCGCACCATCTTCTTCAAGGACGACGGCAACTACAAGACCCGCGCCGAGGTGAAGTTCGAGGGC
GACACCCTGGTGAACCGCATCGAGCTGAAGGGCATCGACTTCAAGGAGGACGGCAACATCCTGGGGCACA
AGCTGGAGTACAACTACAACAGCCACAACGTCTATATCATGGCCGACAAGCAGAAGAACGGCATCAAGGC
GAACTTCAAGATCCGCCACAACATCGAGGACGGCAGCGTGCAGCTCGCCGACCACTACCAGCAGAACACC
CCCATCGGCGACGGCCCCGTGCTGCTGCCCGACAACCACTACCTGAGCACCCAGTCCGCCCTGAGCAAAG
ACCCCAACGAGAAGCGCGATCACATGGTCCTGCTGGAGTTCGTGACCGCCGCCGGGATCACTCTCGGCAT
GGACGAGCTGTACAAGTAATGAGATAAAATAAAAGATTTTATTTAGTCTCCAGAAAAAGGGGGGAATGAA
AGACCCCACCTGTAGGTTTGGCAAGCTAGCTTAAGTAACGCCATTTTGCAAGGCATGGAAAATACATAAC
TGAGAATAGAGAAGTTCAGATCAAGGTTAGGAACAGAGAGACAGCAGAATATGGGCCAAACAGGATATCT
GTGGTAAGCAGTTCCTGCCCCGGCTCAGGGCCAAGAACAGATGGTCCCCAGATGCGGTCCCGCCCTCAGC
AGTTTCTAGAGAACCATCAGATGTTTCCAGGGTGCCCCAAGGACCTGAAATGACCCTGTGCCTTATTTGA
ACTAACCAATCAGTTCGCTTCTCGCTTCTGTTCGCGCGCTTCTGCTCCCCGAGCTCAATAAAAGAGCCCA
CAACCCCTCACTCGGCGCGCCAGTCCTCCGATAGACTGCGTCGCCCGGGTACCCGTATTCCCAATAAAGC
CTCTTGCTGTTTGCATCCGACTTGTGGTCTCGCTGTTCCTTGGGAGGGTCTCCTCTGAGTGATTGACTAC
CCGTCAGCGGGGGTCTTTCATGGGTAACAGTTTCTTGAAGTTGGAGAACAACATTCTGAGGGTAGGAGTC
GAATATTAAGTAATCCTGACTCAATTAGCCACTGTTTTGAATCCACATACTCCAATACTCCTGAAATAGT
TCATTATGGACAGCGCAGAAAGAGCTGGGGAGAATTGTGAAATTGTTATCCGCTCACAATTCCACACAAC
ATACGAGCCGGAAGCATAAAGTGTAAAGCCTGGGGTGCCTAATGAGTGAGCTAACTCACATTAATTGCGT
TGCGCTCACTGCCCGCTTTCCAGTCGGGAAACCTGTCGTGCCAGCTGCATTAATGAATCGGCCAACGCGC
GGGGAGAGGCGGTTTGCGTATTGGGCGCTCTTCCGCTTCCTCGCTCACTGACTCGCTGCGCTCGGTCGTT
CGGCTGCGGCGAGCGGTATCAGCTCACTCAAAGGCGGTAATACGGTTATCCACAGAATCAGGGGATAACG
CAGGAAAGAACATGTGAGCAAAAGGCCAGCAAAAGGCCAGGAACCGTAAAAAGGCCGCGTTGCTGGCGTT
TTTCCATAGGCTCCGCCCCCCTGACGAGCATCACAAAAATCGACGCTCAAGTCAGAGGTGGCGAAACCCG
ACAGGACTATAAAGATACCAGGCGTTTCCCCCTGGAAGCTCCCTCGTGCGCTCTCCTGTTCCGACCCTGC
CGCTTACCGGATACCTGTCCGCCTTTCTCCCTTCGGGAAGCGTGGCGCTTTCTCATAGCTCACGCTGTAG
GTATCTCAGTTCGGTGTAGGTCGTTCGCTCCAAGCTGGGCTGTGTGCACGAACCCCCCGTTCAGCCCGAC
CGCTGCGCCTTATCCGGTAACTATCGTCTTGAGTCCAACCCGGTAAGACACGACTTATCGCCACTGGCAG
CAGCCACTGGTAACAGGATTAGCAGAGCGAGGTATGTAGGCGGTGCTACAGAGTTCTTGAAGTGGTGGCC
TAACTACGGCTACACTAGAAGAACAGTATTTGGTATCTGCGCTCTGCTGAAGCCAGTTACCTTCGGAAAA
AGAGTTGGTAGCTCTTGATCCGGCAAACAAACCACCGCTGGTAGCGGTGGTTTTTTTGTTTGCAAGCAGC
AGATTACGCGCAGAAAAAAAGGATCTCAAGAAGATCCTTTGATCTTTTCTACGGGGTCTGACGCTCAGTG
GAACGAAAACTCACGTTAAGGGATTTTGGTCATGAGATTATCAAAAAGGATCTTCACCTAGATCCTTTTA
AATTAAAAATGAAGTTTTAAATCAATCTAAAGTATATATGAGTAAACTTGGTCTGACAGTTACCAATGCT
TAATCAGTGAGGCACCTATCTCAGCGATCTGTCTATTTCGTTCATCCATAGTTGCCTGACTCCCCGTCGT
GTAGATAACTACGATACGGGAGGGCTTACCATCTGGCCCCAGTGCTGCAATGATACCGCGAGACCCACGC
TCACCGGCTCCAGATTTATCAGCAATAAACCAGCCAGCCGGAAGGGCCGAGCGCAGAAGTGGTCCTGCAA
CTTTATCCGCCTCCATCCAGTCTATTAATTGTTGCCGGGAAGCTAGAGTAAGTAGTTCGCCAGTTAATAG
TTTGCGCAACGTTGTTGCCATTGCTACAGGCATCGTGGTGTCACGCTCGTCGTTTGGTATGGCTTCATTC
AGCTCCGGTTCCCAACGATCAAGGCGAGTTACATGATCCCCCATGTTGTGCAAAAAAGCGGTTAGCTCCT
TCGGTCCTCCGATCGTTGTCAGAAGTAAGTTGGCCGCAGTGTTATCACTCATGGTTATGGCAGCACTGCA
TAATTCTCTTACTGTCATGCCATCCGTAAGATGCTTTTCTGTGACTGGTGAGTACTCAACCAAGTCATTC
TGAGAATAGTGTATGCGGCGACCGAGTTGCTCTTGCCCGGCGTCAATACGGGATAATACCGCGCCACATA
GCAGAACTTTAAAAGTGCTCATCATTGGAAAACGTTCTTCGGGGCGAAAACTCTCAAGGATCTTACCGCT
GTTGAGATCCAGTTCGATGTAACCCACTCGTGCACCCAACTGATCTTCAGCATCTTTTACTTTCACCAGC
GTTTCTGGGTGAGCAAAAACAGGAAGGCAAAATGCCGCAAAAAAGGGAATAAGGGCGACACGGAAATGTT
GAATACTCATACTCTTCCTTTTTCAATATTATTGAAGCATTTATCAGGGTTATTGTCTCATGAGCGGATA
CATATTTGAATGTATTTAGAAAAATAAACAAATAGGGGTTCCGCGCACATTTCCCCGAAAAGTGCCACCT
GACGTCTAAGAAACCATTATTATCATGACATTAACCTATAAAAATAGGCGTATCACGAGGCCCTTTCGTC
TCGCGCGTTTCGGTGATGACGGTGAAAACCTCTGACACATGCAGCTCCCGGAGACGGTCACAGCTTGTCT
GTAAGCGGATGCCGGGAGCAGACAAGCCCGTCAGGGCGCGTCAGCGGGTGTTGGCGGGTGTCGGGGCTGG
CTTAACTATGCGGCATCAGAGCAGATTGTACTGAGAGTGCACCATATGCGGTGTGAAATACCGCACAGAT
GCGTAAGGAGAAAATACCGCATCAGGCGCCATTCGCCATTCAGGCTGCGCAACTGTTGGGAAGGGCGATC
GGTGCGGGCCTCTTCGCTATTACGCCAGCTGGCGAAAGGGGGATGTGCTGCAAGGCGATTAAGTTGGGTA
ACGCCAGGGTTTTCCCAGTCACGACGTTGTAAAACGACGGCGCAAGGAATGGTGCATGCAAGGAGATGGC
GCCCAACAGTCCCCCGGCCACGGGGCCTGCCACCATACCCACGCCGAAACAAGCGCTCATGAGCCCGAAG
TGGCGAGCCCGATCTTCCCCATCGGTGATGTCGGCGATATAGGCGCCAGCAACCGCACCTGTGGCGCCGG
TGATGCCGGCCACGATGCGTCCGGCGTAGAGGCGATTAGTCCAATTTGTTAAAGACAGGATATCAGT
