>Addgene plasmid #11102 | CA-NFAT2 | addgene partial sequence | sequence record 97494 | pBABE5 5'-CTTTATCCAGCCCTCAC-3'
ATCACAAGTTTGTACAAAAAAGCAGGCTTCGAAGGAGATAGAGCTTCCACCATGATCTTTTACCCATACG
ATGTTCCTGACTATGCGGGCTATCCCTATGACGTCCCGGACTATGCAGGATCCTATCCATATGACGTTCC
AGATTACGCTGCTCAGTGCGGCCGCGACATGACGGGGCTGGAGCAGGACCCGGAGTTCGACTTCGATTTC
CTCTTCGAGTTCGATCAGAGCGGCGGGGGCGCCGCGGCTGCAGAACACTACAGTTATGTGTCCCCTAGTG
TCACCTCGACCCTGCCCCTTCCCACAGCACACTCTGCCTTGCCAGCAGCATGCCACGACCTCCAGACGTC
CACCCCGGGTATCTCAGCTGTTCCTTCAGCCAATCATCCCCCCAGTTACGGAGGGGCTGTGGACAGCGGG
CCTTCGGGATACTTCCTGTCCTCTGGCAACACCAGACCCAACGGGGCCCCGACTCTGGAGAGTCCGAGAA
TCGAGATCACCTCCTACCTGGGCCTACACCATGGCAGCGGCCAATTTTTCCACGACGTGGAGGTGGAAGA
CGTACTTCCTAGCTGCAAGCGCTCACCGTCTACAGCAACCCTGCACCTGCCCAGCCTGGAAGCCTACAGA
GACCCCTCCTGCCTGGCCCCAGCGGCCAGTCTCGCCTCCAGAGCCTGTAACGCTGAGGCCGCCTCCTACG
AGTCCAACTACTCCTACCCATACGCGGCCCC
