>Addgene plasmid #11102 | CA-NFAT2 | addgene partial sequence | sequence record 97496 | IRES-F 5'-TGGCTCTCCTCAAGCGTATT-3'
CCATTGTATGGGATCTGATCTGGGGCCTCGGTGCACATGCTTTACATGTGTTTAGTCGAGGTTAAAAAAA
CGTCTAGGCCCCCCGAACCACGGGGACGTGGTTTTCCTTTGAAAAACACGATGATAATATGGCCACAACC
ATGGTGAGCAAGGGCGAGGAGCTGTTCACCGGGGTGGTGCCCATCCTGGTCGAGCTGGACGGCGACGTAA
ACGGCCACAAGTTCAGCGTGTCTGGCGAGGGCGAGGGCGATGCCACCTACGGCAAGCTGACCCTGAAGTT
CATCTGCACCACCGGCAAGCTGCCCGTGCCCTGGCCCACCCTCGTGACCACCCTGACCTACGGCGTGCAG
TGCTTCAGCCGCTACCCCGACCACATGAAGCAGCACGACTTCTTCAAGTCCGCCATGCCCGAAGGCTACG
TCCAGGAGCGCACCATCTTCTTCAAGGACGACGGCAACTACAAGACCCGCGCCGAGGTGAAGTTCGAGGG
CGACACCCTGGTGAACCGCATCGAGCTGAAGGGCATCGACTTCAAGGAGGACGGCAACATCCTGGGGCAC
AAGCTGGAGTACAACTACAACAGCCACAACGTCTATATCATGGCCGACAAGCAGAAGAACGGCATCAAGG
CGAACTTCAAGATCCGCCACAACATCGAGGACGGCAGCGTGCAGCTCGCCGACCACTACCAGCAGAACAC
CCCCATCGGCGACGGCCCCGTGCTGCTGCCCGACAACCACTACCTGAGCACCCAGTCCGCCCTGAGCAAA
GACCCCAACGAGAAGCGCGATCACATGGTCCTGCTGGAGTTCGTGACCGCCGCCGGGATCACTCTCGGCA
TGGACGAGCTGTACAAGTAATGAGATAA
