>Addgene plasmid #11102 | CA-NFAT2 | addgene partial sequence | sequence record 97498 | pCDH-rev 5'-GCATTCCTTTGGCGAGAG-3'
CCAGGTTTCCGGGCCCTCACATTGCCAAAAGACGGCAATATGGTGGAAAATAACATATAGACAAACGCAC
ACCGGCCTTATTCCAAGCGGCTTCGGCCAGTAACGTTAGGGGGGGGGGCGGAATTCGATATCAAGCTTAT
CGATACCGTCATCACCACTTTGTACAAGAAAGCTGGGTCTAGATCGGTGCGGGCCTCTTCGCTATTACGC
CAGCTGGCGAAAGGGGGATGTGCTGCAAGGCGATTAAGTTGGGTAACGCCAGGGTTTTCCCAGTCACGAC
GTTGTAAAACGACGGCCAGTGAGCGCGCGTAATACGACTCACTATAGGGCGAATTGGAGCTCCACCGCGG
TGGCGGCCGCTCTAGACTGCAGACTAGTGGATCCCTCGAGCTACGTCAGGGGGGGGGGGAGCAGTTAAAA
ACGGTATTTTCGTAAATAAAACACCCTA
